>Addgene plasmid #31232 | pcTUBB3 | addgene partial sequence | sequence record 36007 | T3 5'-GCAATTAACCCTCACTAAAGG-3'
CGGTGGCGGCCGAGGAGGGCGAGATGTACGAGGATGATGAGGAGGAGTCGGAGGCGCAGGGCGCCAAGTG
ACGGCCCCACACTCGCTGCTTCGGGGGGGCCTCTGGCCTCACCCCTCGGTGTCTGCTCCCCTCAGCCCCA
TGTTAGCTCAACCCCCCCCCGTCTCCCTCCCTATGGCCTCCCCTTCCCCTTTTTTCGTTTTTTACTGTTT
GTGTCTCATATTTTTTTTGAATACTCAATAAATTTATGGCTGTCCGGTTACTCCTGGCTCTGGTTGCTGG
CATGGGGTGGGGGGGGCTCATATAGGGGGTAGTGGGAGGGGGGCATAATATTCCCTTTTAAACCCCTAAT
GGAAGAAAAATTGGGGACCACGAGAGCCCCCTGGGGCCATGCCCAAATTCTGGTCAGTAACACTGAGTGC
CACCCCATGTACTGCTGCAAAGCCCCCGGGCTGCAGGAATTCGATATCAAGCTTATCGATACCGTCGACC
TCGAGGGGGGGCCCGGTACCCAATTCGCCCTATAGTGAGTCGTATTACGCGCGCTCACTGGCCGTCGTTT
TACAACGNNNTGACTGGGAAAACCCTGGCGTTACCCAACTTAATCGCCTTGCAGCACATCCCCCTTTCGC
CAGCTGGCGTAATAGCGAAGAGGCCCGCACCGATCGCCCTTCCCAACAGTTGCGCAGCCTGAATGGCGAA
TGGG
[124 nt withheld, positions 705-828]
C
[42 nt withheld, positions 830-871]
