[The description below was written by a language model from this plasmid's Addgene catalogue record.]
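Description:
pcTUBB3 is a riboprobe template plasmid built on the pBluescript SK(+) phagemid backbone (about 3 kb), carrying a short cDNA fragment of chicken (Gallus gallus) TUBB3, the gene for class III β-tubulin. It is a high-copy bacterial plasmid selected with ampicillin. No feature table accompanies the record, so the remaining backbone elements can only be inferred from the standard pBluescript design, which normally includes a pUC-type origin, an f1 origin and a polylinker flanked by opposing T3 and T7 phage RNA polymerase promoters. The listed T3 and T7 sequencing primers are consistent with that arrangement.

The insert is 434 bp and covers only the C-terminal coding region plus 3' untranslated sequence rather than the full open reading frame. It was cloned by restriction digestion between BstZ1 and SmaI sites, and the record does not say whether those sites survived. There is no eukaryotic promoter, tag or reporter, so the plasmid is not an expression construct. Its catalogued purpose is to supply cDNA for in situ hybridization. According to the depositor's notes, the plasmid is linearised with EagI and run-off transcripts are made from the T7 promoter to generate the riboprobe. The record does not explicitly state that this transcript is the antisense strand, although that is the implied use.

Restricting the probe to the divergent C-terminal and 3'UTR region is a common way of distinguishing one tubulin isotype from its closely related family members. Class III β-tubulin is widely used as a marker of neurons, and the associated publication concerns chick midbrain development, which fits use of this probe to map neuronal gene expression in chick embryonic tissue.
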