Addgene plasmid #31232: pcTUBB3
Depositing lab: Cliff Ragsdale. Depositing organization: University of Chicago. Publication: Arcuate plan of chick midbrain development. Sanders TA, Lumsden A, Ragsdale CW. J Neurosci. 2002 Dec 15. 22(24):10742-50. PubMed 12486167.
Backbone
  Vector backbone: pBluescript SK(+)
  Backbone size w/o insert (bp): 3000
  Vector type: cDNA for in situ hybridization
Growth in bacteria
  Bacterial resistance: Ampicillin, 100 μg/mL
  Growth temperature: 37°C
  Growth strain: DH5alpha
  Copy number: High Copy
Gene/Insert
  Gene/Insert name: TUBB3 (alt name: class III B-tubulin)
  Species: G. gallus (chicken)
  Insert size (bp): 434
  Mutation: C-terminal + 3'UTR sequence
  Entrez Gene: TUBB3
  Cloning method: Restriction Enzyme; 5′ cloning site BstZ1 (unknown if destroyed); 3′ cloning site SmaI (unknown if destroyed)
  Sequencing primers: 5′ T3; 3′ T7
Terms and licenses: Academic/Nonprofit Terms; Industry Terms: Not Available to Industry
Depositor comments: For riboprobes, cut with EagI. Runoffs with T7.
How to cite: pcTUBB3 was a gift from Cliff Ragsdale (Addgene plasmid # 31232 ; http://n2t.net/addgene:31232 ; RRID:Addgene_31232)
